Addgene plasmid #183573: pKDR-EF1a.10
Purpose: One in a series of plasmids to titrate levels of expressed protein to levels of endogenous protein (attenuated EF1a promoter, Fig 3)
Depositing lab: Erik Dent. Depositing organization: University of Wisconsin, Madison. Publication: A Single Transcript Knockdown-Replacement Strategy Employing 5' UTR Secondary Structures to Precisely Titrate Rescue Protein Translation. Millette MM, Holland ED, Tenpas TJ, Dent EW. Front Genome Ed. 2022 Mar 28;4:803375. doi: 10.3389/fgeed.2022.803375. eCollection 2022. PubMed 35419562.
Backbone
  Vector backbone: pKDR
  Vector type: Mammalian Expression
Growth in bacteria
  Bacterial resistance: Ampicillin, 100 μg/mL
  Growth temperature: 37°C
  Growth strain: DH5alpha
  Copy number: High Copy
Gene/Insert
  Gene/Insert name: Attenuator Sequence 10
  Species: Other
  Promoter: EF1a
  Cloning method: Gibson Cloning
Terms and licenses: Academic/Nonprofit Terms; Industry Terms: Not Available to Industry
How to cite: pKDR-EF1a.10 was a gift from Erik Dent (Addgene plasmid # 183573 ; http://n2t.net/addgene:183573 ; RRID:Addgene_183573)
