[The description below was written by a language model from this plasmid's Addgene catalogue record and pLannotate feature annotations shown in this document.]
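Description:
pKDR-EF1a.10 is a 6.8 kb mammalian expression plasmid built on the pKDR backbone. It belongs to a series designed to titrate how much protein is made from a transgene, so that exogenous expression can be matched to endogenous levels. In bacteria it is maintained at high copy through a ColE1/pUC-type origin and selected with ampicillin via the AmpR (β-lactamase) cassette. An SV40 origin is also annotated, which can support episomal replication in mammalian cells that express large T antigen. Several short annotated fragments (CMV enhancer, PGK promoter, lacI, SV40 promoter, a β-globin coding fragment) look like backbone remnants rather than functional units.

The payload is a single transcript driven by the strong constitutive human EF-1α promoter. It encodes the green fluorescent protein mClover3, then an EMCV IRES and the red fluorescent protein mScarlet-I, followed by miR-30a 3′ flanking sequence and a rabbit β-globin polyadenylation signal. The catalogued insert, "Attenuator Sequence 10", was introduced by Gibson cloning. The feature table does not annotate it, and the record does not state its position. The associated publication title describes 5′ UTR secondary structures, so it presumably lies in the short gap between the promoter and mClover3, where it would dampen cap-dependent translation of the first reading frame. Translation of mScarlet-I from the IRES should be largely unaffected, so the green-to-red ratio would serve as a readout of attenuation strength. The miR-30a context fits the knockdown-replacement concept, in which an shRNA and a rescue protein come from one transcript, but no hairpin or 5′ miR-30a flank is annotated here. The construct appears to serve as a calibration reporter for the attenuated EF1a series.
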