Features (pLannotate 1.2.2; 20 found; start..end, strand, type, name):
      5..23      +  enhancer       CMV enhancer (fragment): human cytomegalovirus immediate early enhancer
     37..1218    +  promoter       EF-1α promoter: strong constitutive promoter for human elongation factor EF-1α
   1264..1980    +  CDS            mClover3: mClover3 is a basic (constitutively fluorescent) green/yellow fluorescent protein published in 2016, derived from Aequorea victoria. It is reported to be a rapidly-maturing monomer with high acid sensitivity.
   2125..2587    +  misc_feature   IRES: internal ribosome entry site (IRES) of the encephalomyocarditis virus (EMCV)
   2667..3359    +  CDS            mScarlet-I: mScarlet-I is a basic (constitutively fluorescent) red fluorescent protein published in 2016, derived from synthetic construct. It is reported to be a rapidly-maturing monomer with moderate acid sensitivity.
   3566..3692    +  ncRNA          3' miR-30a: sequence downstream of the 71-nt precursor of the human miR-30a microRNA (Zeng et al., 2002) miRNA
   3722..3761    +  promoter       PGK promoter (fragment): mouse phosphoglycerate kinase 1 promoter
   3767..3838    +  CDS            HBB (fragment): HBB_PONPY - Experimental evidence at transcript level: Swiss-Prot protein existence level 2. Involved in oxygen transport from the lung to the various peripheral tissues. From Pongo pygmaeus (Bornean orangutan).
   3909..3964    +  polyA_signal   β-globin poly(A) signal: rabbit β-globin polyadenylation signal (Gil and Proudfoot, 1987)
   4349..4365    -  protein_bind   lac operator: The lac repressor binds to the lac operator to inhibit transcription in E. coli. This inhibition can be relieved by adding lactose or isopropyl-β-D-thiogalactopyranoside (IPTG). lac repressor encoded by lacI
   4373..4403    -  promoter       lac promoter: promoter for the E. coli lac operon
   4418..4439    -  protein_bind   CAP binding site: CAP binding activates transcription in the presence of cAMP. E. coli catabolite activator protein
   4452..4491    -  CDS            lacI (fragment): lac repressor; lacI; The lac repressor binds to the lac operator to inhibit transcription in E. coli. This inhibition can be relieved by adding lactose or isopropyl-β-D-thiogalactopyranoside (IPTG).
   4498..4520    +  promoter       SV40 promoter (fragment): SV40 enhancer and early promoter
   4544..4679    +  rep_origin     SV40 ori: SV40 origin of replication
   4699..4833    +  polyA_signal   SV40 poly(A) signal: SV40 polyadenylation signal
   4835..4889    -  CDS            lacI (fragment): lac repressor; lacI; The lac repressor binds to the lac operator to inhibit transcription in E. coli. This inhibition can be relieved by adding lactose or isopropyl-β-D-thiogalactopyranoside (IPTG).
   5072..5660    -  rep_origin     ori: high-copy-number ColE1/pMB1/pBR322/pUC origin of replication
   5831..6691    -  CDS            AmpR: β-lactamase; bla; confers resistance to ampicillin, carbenicillin, and related antibiotics
   6692..6796    -  promoter       AmpR promoter: bla
>Addgene plasmid #183573 | pKDR-EF1a.10 | addgene full sequence | sequence record 365381 | Addgene NGS Result
GGTCGACATTGATTATTGACTAGATCATCGCGTGAGGCTCCGGTGCCCGTCAGTGGGCAGAGCGCACATC
GCCCACAGTCCCCGAGAAGTTGGGGGGAGGGGTCGGCAATTGAAGCGGTGCCTAGAGAAGGTGGCGCGGG
GTAAACTGGGAAAGTGATGTCGTGTACTGGCTCCGCCTTTTTCCCGAGGGTGGGGGAGAACCGTATATAA
GTGCAGTAGTCGCCGTGAACGTTCTTTTTCGCAACGGGTTTGCCGCCAGAACACAGGTAAGTGCCGTGTG
TGGTTCCCGCGGGCCTGGCCTCTTTACGGGTTATGGCCCTTGCGTGCCTTGAATTACTTCCACGCCCCTG
GCTGCAGTACGTGATTCTTGATCCCGAGCTTCGGGTTGGAAGTGGGTGGGAGAGTTCGAGGCCTTGCGCT
TAAGGAGCCCCTTCGCCTCGTGCTTGAGTTGAGGCCTGGCCTGGGCGCTGGGGCCGCCGCGTGCGAATCT
GGTGGCACCTTCGCGCCTGTCTCGCTGCTTTCGATAAGTCTCTAGCCATTTAAAATTTTTGATGACCTGC
TGCGACGCTTTTTTTCTGGCAAGATAGTCTTGTAAATGCGGGCCAAGATCTGCACACTGGTATTTCGGTT
TTTGGGGCCGCGGGCGGCGACGGGGCCCGTGCGTCCCAGCGCACATGTTCGGCGAGGCGGGGCCTGCGAG
CGCGGCCACCGAGAATCGGACGGGGGTAGTCTCAAGCTGGCCGGCCTGCTCTGGTGCCTGGCCTCGCGCC
GCCGTGTATCGCCCCGCCCTGGGCGGCAAGGCTGGCCCGGTCGGCACCAGTTGCGTGAGCGGAAAGATGG
CCGCTTCCCGGCCCTGCTGCAGGGAGCTCAAAATGGAGGACGCGGCGCTCGGGAGAGCGGGCGGGTGAGT
CACCCACACAAAGGAAAAGGGCCTTTCCGTCCTCAGCCGTCGCTTCATGTGACTCCACGGAGTACCGGGC
GCCGTCCAGGCACCTCGATTAGTTCTGCAGCTTTTGGAGTACGTCGTCTTTAGGTTGGGGGGAGGGGTTT
TATGCGATGGAGTTTCCCCACACTGAGTGGGTGGAGACTGAAGTTAGGCCAGCTTGGCACTTGATGTAAT
TCTCCTTGGAATTTGCCCTTTTTGAGTTTGGATCTTGGTTCATTCTCAAGCCTCAGACAGTGGTTCAAAG
TTTTTTTCTTCCATTTCAGGTGTCGTGAGGACCGGTCGGCCGCCAGGGCTATACTGCCCTGGCGGCCGCC
ACCATGGTGAGCAAGGGCGAGGAGCTGTTCACCGGGGTGGTGCCCATCCTGGTCGAGCTGGACGGCGACG
TAAACGGCCACAAGTTCAGCGTCCGCGGCGAGGGCGAGGGCGATGCCACCAACGGCAAGCTGACCCTGAA
GTTCATCTGCACCACCGGCAAGCTGCCCGTGCCCTGGCCCACCCTCGTGACCACCTTCGGCTACGGCGTG
GCCTGCTTCAGCCGCTACCCCGACCACATGAAGCAGCACGACTTCTTCAAGTCCGCCATGCCCGAAGGCT
ACGTCCAGGAGCGCACCATCTCTTTCAAGGACGACGGTACCTACAAGACCCGCGCCGAGGTGAAGTTCGA
GGGCGACACCCTGGTGAACCGCATCGAGCTGAAGGGCATCGACTTCAAGGAGGACGGCAACATCCTGGGG
CACAAGCTGGAGTACAACTTCAACAGCCACTACGTCTATATCACGGCCGACAAGCAGAAGAACTGCATCA
AGGCTAACTTCAAGATCCGCCACAACGTTGAGGACGGCAGCGTGCAGCTCGCCGACCACTACCAGCAGAA
CACCCCCATCGGCGACGGCCCCGTGCTGCTGCCCGACAACCACTACCTGAGCCATCAGTCCAAGCTGAGC
AAAGACCCCAACGAGAAGCGCGATCACATGGTCCTGCTGGAGTTCGTGACCGCCGCCGGGATTACACATG
GCATGGACGAGCTGTACAAGTAGCCTGCAGGGTCACCTAAATAATTCCGCCCCCCCCTCTCCCTCCCCCC
CCCCTAACGTTACTGGCCGAAGCCGCTTGGAATAAGGCCGGTGTGCGTTTGTCTATATGTTATTTTCCAC
CATATTGCCGTCTTTTGGCAATGTGAGGGCCCGGAAACCTGGCCCTGTCTTCTTGACGAGCATTCCTAGG
GGTCTTTCCCCTCTCGCCAAAGGAATGCAAGGTCTGTTGAATGTCGTGAAGGAAGCAGTTCCTCTGGAAG
CTTCTTGAAGACAAACAACGTCTGTAGCGACCCTTTGCAGGCAGCGGAACCCCCCACCTGGCGACAGGTG
CCTCTGCGGCCAAAAGCCACGTGTATAAGATACACCTGCAAAGGCGGCACAACCCCAGTGCCACGTTGTG
AGTTGGATAGTTGTGGAAAGAGTCAAATGGCTCTCCTCAAGCGTATTCAACAAGGGGCTGAAGGATGCCC
AGAAGGTACCCCATTGTATGGGATCTGATCTGGGGCCTCGGTGCACATGCTTTACATGTGTTTAGTCGAG
GTTAAAAAAACGTCTAGGCCCCCCGAACCACGGGGACGTGGTTTTCCTTTGAAAAACACGATGATAATAT
GGCCACAACCATGGGCTGCACCGTGAGCGCCGAGGACAAGGCGGCGGCCGAGCGCGGCTCTGGTTCCGGC
ACTAGTGTGAGTAAAGGAGAGGCCGTTATAAAAGAGTTCATGCGGTTCAAGGTACACATGGAGGGATCAA
TGAACGGACACGAGTTCGAAATCGAAGGGGAAGGAGAGGGCAGGCCCTATGAGGGTACTCAGACCGCCAA
ACTCAAAGTGACAAAGGGAGGCCCTTTGCCTTTCTCTTGGGACATCTTGTCACCACAATTTATGTATGGC
TCCCGAGCATTTATAAAACACCCAGCAGACATACCCGATTACTACAAGCAGTCTTTCCCAGAAGGTTTTA
AATGGGAAAGGGTCATGAACTTTGAGGATGGTGGTGCTGTGACGGTGACGCAGGATACTTCTTTGGAGGA
CGGAACACTCATCTACAAGGTAAAGCTCAGGGGCACGAACTTCCCGCCGGACGGACCAGTCATGCAGAAA
AAGACTATGGGATGGGAGGCTTCCACCGAACGGTTGTATCCCGAGGACGGTGTTTTGAAGGGAGATATAA
AAATGGCTCTTCGGCTGAAAGATGGAGGCAGATACTTGGCAGATTTTAAGACCACGTATAAGGCAAAAAA
ACCAGTGCAAATGCCGGGAGCATATAACGTTGACCGCAAACTGGACATCACCTCACATAACGAGGATTAT
ACAGTAGTAGAACAGTACGAAAGAAGCGAAGGGAGGCACAGCACCGGGGGTATGGATGAGCTGTATAAGT
GATAGGCATGCTGTTTGAATGAGGCTTCAGTACTTTACAGAATCGTTGCCTGCACATCTTGGAAACACTT
GCTGGGATTACTTCGACTTCTTAACCCAACAGAAGGCTCGAGAAGGTATATTGCTGTTGACAGTGAGCGC
ACTCTTTCTAGGAGGTTGTGATAGTGAAGCCACAGATGTATCACAACCTCCTAGAAAGAGTATGCCTACT
GCCTCGGACTTCAAGGGGCTAGAATTCGAGCAATTATCTTGTTTACTAAAACTGAATACCTTGCTATCTC
TTTGATACATTTTTACAAAGCTGAATTAAAATGGTATAAATTAAATCACTTTTTTCAATTGACGCGTGAT
CTAATTCTACCGGGTAGGGGAGGCGCTTTTCCCAAGGCAGTCTGGAGCATGGCCGCACTCCTCAGGTGCA
GGCTGCCTATCAGAAGGTGGTGGCTGGTGTGGCCAATGCCCTGGCTCACAAATACCACTGAGATCTTTTT
CCCTCTGCCAAAAATTATGGGGACATCATGAAGCCCCTTGAGCATCTGACTTCTGGCTAATAAAGGAAAT
TTATTTTCATTGCAATAGTGTGTTGGAATTTTTTGTGTCTCTCACTCGGAAGGACATATGGGAGGGCAAA
TCATTTAAAACATCAGAATGAGTATTTGGTTTAGAGTTTGGCAACATATGCCCATATGCTGGCTGCCATG
AACAAAGGTTGGCTATAAAGAGGTCATCAGTATATGAAACAGCCCCCTGCTGTCCATTCCTTATTCCATA
GAAAAGCCTTGACTTGAGGTTAGATTTTTTTTATATTTTGTTTTGTGTTATTTTTTTCTTTAACATCCCT
AAAATTTTCCTTACATGTTTTACTAGCCAGATTTTTCCTCCTCTCCTGACTACTCCCAGTCATAGCTGTC
CCTCTTCTCTTATGGAGATCCCTCGACCTGCAGCCCAAGCTTGGCGTAATCATGGTCATAGCTGTTTCCT
GTGTGAAATTGTTATCCGCTCACAATTCCACACAACATACGAGCCGGAAGCATAAAGTGTAAAGCCTGGG
GTGCCTAATGAGTGAGCTAACTCACATTAATTGCGTTGCGCTCACTGCCCGCTTTCCAGTCGGGAAACCT
GTCGTGCCAGCGGATCCGCATCTCAATTAGTCAGCAACCATAGTCCCGCCCCTAACTCCGCCCATCCCGC
CCCTAACTCCGCCCAGTTCCGCCCATTCTCCGCCCCATGGCTGACTAATTTTTTTTATTTATGCAGAGGC
CGAGGCCGCCTCGGCCTCTGAGCTATTCCAGAAGTAGTGAGGAGGCTTTTTTGGAGGCCTAGGCTTTTGC
AAAAAGCTAACTTGTTTATTGCAGCTTATAATGGTTACAAATAAAGCAATAGCATCACAAATTTCACAAA
TAAAGCATTTTTTTCACTGCATTCTAGTTGTGGTTTGTCCAAACTCATCAATGTATCTTATCATGTCTGG
ATCCGCTGCATTAATGAATCGGCCAACGCGCGGGGAGAGGCGGTTTGCGTATTGGGCGCTCTTCCGCTTC
CTCGCTCACTGACTCGCTGCGCTCGGTCGTTCGGCTGCGGCGAGCGGTATCAGCTCACTCAAAGGCGGTA
ATACGGTTATCCACAGAATCAGGGGATAACGCAGGAAAGAACATGTGAGCAAAAGGCCAGCAAAAGGCCA
GGAACCGTAAAAAGGCCGCGTTGCTGGCGTTTTTCCATAGGCTCCGCCCCCCTGACGAGCATCACAAAAA
TCGACGCTCAAGTCAGAGGTGGCGAAACCCGACAGGACTATAAAGATACCAGGCGTTTCCCCCTGGAAGC
TCCCTCGTGCGCTCTCCTGTTCCGACCCTGCCGCTTACCGGATACCTGTCCGCCTTTCTCCCTTCGGGAA
GCGTGGCGCTTTCTCATAGCTCACGCTGTAGGTATCTCAGTTCGGTGTAGGTCGTTCGCTCCAAGCTGGG
CTGTGTGCACGAACCCCCCGTTCAGCCCGACCGCTGCGCCTTATCCGGTAACTATCGTCTTGAGTCCAAC
CCGGTAAGACACGACTTATCGCCACTGGCAGCAGCCACTGGTAACAGGATTAGCAGAGCGAGGTATGTAG
GCGGTGCTACAGAGTTCTTGAAGTGGTGGCCTAACTACGGCTACACTAGAAGAACAGTATTTGGTATCTG
CGCTCTGCTGAAGCCAGTTACCTTCGGAAAAAGAGTTGGTAGCTCTTGATCCGGCAAACAAACCACCGCT
GGTAGCGGTGGTTTTTTTGTTTGCAAGCAGCAGATTACGCGCAGAAAAAAAGGATCTCAAGAAGATCCTT
TGATCTTTTCTACGGGGTCTGACGCTCAGTGGAACGAAAACTCACGTTAAGGGATTTTGGTCATGAGATT
ATCAAAAAGGATCTTCACCTAGATCCTTTTAAATTAAAAATGAAGTTTTAAATCAATCTAAAGTATATAT
GAGTAAACTTGGTCTGACAGTTACCAATGCTTAATCAGTGAGGCACCTATCTCAGCGATCTGTCTATTTC
GTTCATCCATAGTTGCCTGACTCCCCGTCGTGTAGATAACTACGATACGGGAGGGCTTACCATCTGGCCC
CAGTGCTGCAATGATACCGCGAGACCCACGCTCACCGGCTCCAGATTTATCAGCAATAAACCAGCCAGCC
GGAAGGGCCGAGCGCAGAAGTGGTCCTGCAACTTTATCCGCCTCCATCCAGTCTATTAATTGTTGCCGGG
AAGCTAGAGTAAGTAGTTCGCCAGTTAATAGTTTGCGCAACGTTGTTGCCATTGCTACAGGCATCGTGGT
GTCACGCTCGTCGTTTGGTATGGCTTCATTCAGCTCCGGTTCCCAACGATCAAGGCGAGTTACATGATCC
CCCATGTTGTGCAAAAAAGCGGTTAGCTCCTTCGGTCCTCCGATCGTTGTCAGAAGTAAGTTGGCCGCAG
TGTTATCACTCATGGTTATGGCAGCACTGCATAATTCTCTTACTGTCATGCCATCCGTAAGATGCTTTTC
TGTGACTGGTGAGTACTCAACCAAGTCATTCTGAGAATAGTGTATGCGGCGACCGAGTTGCTCTTGCCCG
GCGTCAATACGGGATAATACCGCGCCACATAGCAGAACTTTAAAAGTGCTCATCATTGGAAAACGTTCTT
CGGGGCGAAAACTCTCAAGGATCTTACCGCTGTTGAGATCCAGTTCGATGTAACCCACTCGTGCACCCAA
CTGATCTTCAGCATCTTTTACTTTCACCAGCGTTTCTGGGTGAGCAAAAACAGGAAGGCAAAATGCCGCA
AAAAAGGGAATAAGGGCGACACGGAAATGTTGAATACTCATACTCTTCCTTTTTCAATATTATTGAAGCA
TTTATCAGGGTTATTGTCTCATGAGCGGATACATATTTGAATGTATTTAGAAAAATAAACAAATAGGGGT
TCCGCGCACATTTCCCCGAAAAGTGCCACCTG
